Addgene plasmid #40828: pEBB XIAP Delta RING
Depositing lab: Colin Duckett. Depositing organization: University of Michigan. Publication: Uncoupling of the signaling and caspase-inhibitory properties of X-linked inhibitor of apoptosis. Lewis J, Burstein E, Reffey SB, Bratton SB, Roberts AB, Duckett CS. J Biol Chem. 2004 Mar 5. 279(10):9023-9. 10.1074/jbc.M312891200 PubMed 14701799.
Backbone
  Vector backbone: pEBB
  Backbone manufacturer: Baltimore Lab
  Backbone size w/o insert (bp): 5353
  Vector type: Mammalian Expression
Growth in bacteria
  Bacterial resistance: Ampicillin, 100 μg/mL
  Growth temperature: 37°C
  Growth strain: DH5alpha
  Copy number: High Copy
Gene/Insert
  Gene/Insert name: XIAP (alt names: hILP; BIRC4)
  Species: H. sapiens (human)
  Insert size (bp): 1500
  Mutation: Delta RING: contains aa 1-448
  GenBank ID: HSU32974
  Entrez Gene: XIAP (a.k.a. API3, BIRC4, IAP-3, ILP1, MIHA, XLP2, hIAP-3, hIAP3)
  Cloning method: Restriction Enzyme; 5′ cloning site BamHI (unknown if destroyed); 3′ cloning site NotI (unknown if destroyed)
  Sequencing primers: 5′ EF-1aF; 3′ JL44 (GAGGGGTGCAAGGACCCAG)
Terms and licenses: Academic/Nonprofit Terms; Industry Terms: Not Available to Industry
Depositor comments: Site-directed mutagenesis was used to to introduce a stop codon in pEBB XIAP at AA 449 (AAG to TGA). (#721)
How to cite: pEBB XIAP Delta RING was a gift from Colin Duckett (Addgene plasmid # 40828 ; http://n2t.net/addgene:40828 ; RRID:Addgene_40828)
