[The description below was written by a language model from this plasmid's Addgene catalogue record.]
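Description:
pEBB XIAP Delta RING is a mammalian expression plasmid built on the pEBB backbone (about 5.35 kb without insert) that encodes a C-terminally truncated form of human XIAP (X-linked inhibitor of apoptosis, also known as BIRC4 or hILP). It is maintained in E. coli as a high-copy plasmid under ampicillin selection. The record does not include a feature table and does not explicitly name the promoter, origin of replication or any mammalian selection marker. The use of an EF-1α forward primer for sequencing into the insert suggests that expression is driven from an EF-1α promoter, but this is an inference rather than a stated fact. No epitope tag or reporter is listed.

The insert, roughly 1.5 kb, sits between BamHI and NotI sites. Rather than physically deleting the 3′ coding region, the truncation was made by site-directed mutagenesis of the parental pEBB XIAP construct, converting the lysine codon at position 449 to a stop codon. The full-length cDNA therefore remains in the plasmid, but translation ends after residue 448. The resulting protein lacks the C-terminal RING domain, which in XIAP provides E3 ubiquitin ligase activity, while keeping the N-terminal portion that contains the BIR domains responsible for caspase binding and inhibition.

The associated publication concerns separating XIAP's signaling functions from its caspase-inhibitory properties. This construct fits that purpose as a domain-deletion mutant for expression in transfected mammalian cells, allowing comparison with wild-type XIAP to assess what the RING domain contributes to apoptosis suppression and signaling.
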