>Addgene plasmid #40828 | pEBB XIAP Delta RING | addgene partial sequence | sequence record 54332 | JL44 5'-GAGGGGTGCAAGGACCCAG-3'
ATTTCTTGTCTCCCACGTGGGAGACCTGATACTCTCAAGGGTCCCAGGTGGGGACCCTCACTCTAGAGTC
GCGGCCGCATCGATAAGCTTGATATCGAATTCAATCCTGATTACTTAAAGTCAGTTCACATCACACATTC
AATCAGGGTAATAAGAACAACATAACATGCCTACTATAGAGTTAGATTAAGACATAAAAATTTTTTGCTT
GAAAGTAATGACTGTGTAGCACATGGGACACTTGTCAACTGCTTCAGCACATTGTTTACAAGTGACTAGA
TGTCCACAAGGAACAAAAACGATAGCAATATTTCTATCCATACAGATTTTGCAAAGTCACTCCTCTTGCA
GGCGCCTTAGCTGCTCTTCAGTACTAATCTCTTTCTGTAATGAAGTCTGACTTGACTCATCTGGCATACT
GTCTTTCTGAGCATTCACTAGATCTGCAACCAGAACCTCAAGTGATTTATAGTTGCTCCCAGATATCTGA
ATTTTTTCCTCCATTATTTTCTTAATGTCCTTGAAACTGAACCCCATTCGTATAGCTTCTTGTACCATAG
GATTTTGGAAGATGGTATCATCAATTCTTCTAGTTAGTGATGGTGTTTTCTCAGTAGTTCTTACCAGACA
CTCCTCAAGTGAATGAGTTAAATGAATATTGTTTATATATTCTTGTCCCTTCTGTTCTAACAGATATTTG
CACCCTGGATACCATTTAGCATGTTGTTCCCAAGGGTCTTCACTGGGCTTCCAATCAGTTAGCCCTCCTC
CACAGTGAAAGCACTTTACTTTATCACCTTCACCTAA
